>Addgene plasmid #209467 | EC70206 | addgene full sequence | sequence record 413837 | Addgene NGS Result
GAAGTGGTTTAAACTATCAGTGTTTGACAGGATATATTGGCGGGTAAACCTAAGAGAAAAGAGCGTTTAT
TAGAATAATCGGATATTTAAAAGGGCGTGAAAAGGTTTATCCGTTCGTCCATTTGTATGTGCATGCCAAC
CACAGGGTTCCCCAGATCAGGCGCTGGCTGCTGAACCCCCAGCCGGAACTGACCCCACAAGGCCCTAGCG
TTTGCAATGCACCAGGTCATCATTGACCCAGGCGTGTTCCACCAGGCCGCTGCCTCGCAACTCTTCGCAG
GCTTCGCCGACCTGCTCGCGCCACTTCTTCACGCGGGTGGAATCCGATCCGCACATGAGGCGGAAGGTTT
CCAGCTTGAGCGGGTACGGCTCCCGGTGCGAGCTGAAATAGTCGAACATCCGTCGGGCCGTCGGCGACAG
CTTGCGGTACTTCTCCCATATGAATTTCGTGTAGTGGTCGCCAGCAAACAGCACGACGATTTCCTCGTCG
ATCAGGACCTGGCAACGGGACGTTTTCTTGCCACGGTCCAGGACGCGGAAGCGGTGCAGCAGCGACACCG
ATTCCAGGTGCCCAACGCGGTCGGACGTGAAGCCCATCGCCGTCGCCTGTAGGCGCGACAGGCATTCCTC
GGCCTTCGTGTAATACCGGCCATTGATCGACCAGCCCAGGTCCTGGCAAAGCTCGTAGAACGTGAAGGTG
ATCGGCTCGCCGATAGGGGTGCGCTTCGCGTACTCCAACACCTGCTGCCACACCAGTTCGTCATCGTCGG
CCCGCAGCTCGACGCCGGTGTAGGTGATCTTCACGTCCTTGTTGACGTGGAAAATGACCTTGTTTTGCAG
CGCCTCGCGCGGGATTTTCTTGTTGCGCGTGGTGAACAGGGCAGAGCGGGCCGTGTCGTTTGGCATCGCT
CGCATCGTGTCCGGCCACGGCGCAATATCGAACAAGGAAAGCTGCATTTCCTTGATCTGCTGCTTCGTGT
GTTTCAGCAACGCGGCCTGCTTGGCCTCGCTGACCTGTTTTGCCAGGTCCTCGCCGGCGGTTTTTCGCTT
CTTGGTCGTCATAGTTCCTCGCGTGTCGATGGTCATCGACTTCGCCAAACCTGCCGCCTCCTGTTCAAGA
CGACGCGAACGCTCCACGGCGGCCGATGGCGCGGGCAGGGCAGGGGGAGCCAGTTGCACGCTGTCGCGCT
CGATCTTGGCCGTAGCTTGCTGGACCATCGAGCCGACGGACTGGAAGGTTTCGCGGGGCGCACGCATGAC
GGTGCGGCTTGCGATGGTTTCGGCATCCTCGGCGGAAAACCCCGCGTCGATCAGTTCTTGCCTGTATGCC
TTCCGGTCAAACGTCCGATTCATTCACCCTCCTTGCGGGATTGCCCCGACTCACGCCGGGGCAATGTGCC
CTTATTCCTGATTTGACCCGCCTGGTGCCTTGGTGTCCAGATAATCCACCTTATCGGCAATGAAGTCGGT
CCCGTAGACCGTCTGGCCGTCCTTCTCGTACTTGGTATTCCGAATCTTGCCCTGCACGAATACCAGCGAC
CCCTTGCCCAAATACTTGCCGTGGGCCTCGGCCTGAGAGCCAAAACACTTGATGCGGAAGAAGTCGGTGC
GCTCCTGCTTGTCGCCGGCATCGTTGCGCCACATCTAGGATCTGCCAGGAACCGTAAAAAGGCCGCGTTG
CTGGCGTTTTTCCATAGGCTCCGCCCCCCTGACGAGCATCACAAAAATCGACGCTCAAGTCAGAGGTGGC
GAAACCCGACAGGACTATAAAGATACCAGGCGTTTCCCCCTGGAAGCTCCCTCGTGCGCTCTCCTGTTCC
GACCCTGCCGCTTACCGGATACCTGTCCGCCTTTCTCCCTTCGGGAAGCGTGGCGCTTTCTCATAGCTCA
CGCTGTAGGTATCTCAGTTCGGTGTAGGTCGTTCGCTCCAAGCTGGGCTGTGTGCACGAACCCCCCGTTC
AGCCCGACCGCTGCGCCTTATCCGGTAACTATCGTCTTGAGTCCAACCCGGTAAGACACGACTTATCGCC
ACTGGCAGCAGCCACTGGTAACAGGATTAGCAGAGCGAGGTATGTAGGCGGTGCTACAGAGTTCTTGAAG
TGGTGGCCTAACTACGGCTACACTAGAAGAACAGTATTTGGTATCTGCGCTCTGCTGAAGCCAGTTACCT
TCGGAAAAAGAGTTGGTAGCTCTTGATCCGGCAAACAAACCACCGCTGGTAGCGGTGGTTTTTTTGTTTG
CAAGCAGCAGATTACGCGCAGAAAAAAAGGATCTCAAGAAGATCCTTTGATCTTTTCTACGGGGTCTGAC
GCTCAGTGGAACGAAAACTCACGTTAAGGGATTTTGGTCATGAGATTATCAAAAAGGATCTTCACCTAGA
TCCTTTTAAATTAAAAATGAAGTTTTAAATCAATCTAAAGTATATATGAGTAAACTTGGTCTGACAGTTA
CCAATGCTTAATCAGTGAGGCACCTATCTCAGCGATCTGTCTATTTCGTTCATCCATAGTTGCCTGACTC
CCCGTCGTGTAGATAACTACGATACGGGAGGGCTTACCATCTGGCCCCAGTGCTGCAATGATACCGCGAG
AACCACGCTCACCGGCTCCAGATTTATCAGCAATAAACCAGCCAGCCGGAAGGGCCGAGCGCAGAAGTGG
TCCTGCAACTTTATCCGCCTCCATCCAGTCTATTAATTGTTGCCGGGAAGCTAGAGTAAGTAGTTCGCCA
GTTAATAGTTTGCGCAACGTTGTTGCCATTGCTACAGGCATCGTGGTGTCACGCTCGTCGTTTGGTATGG
CTTCATTCAGCTCCGGTTCCCAACGATCAAGGCGAGTTACATGATCCCCCATGTTGTGCAAAAAAGCGGT
TAGCTCCTTCGGTCCTCCGATCGTTGTCAGAAGTAAGTTGGCCGCAGTGTTATCACTCATGGTTATGGCA
GCACTGCATAATTCTCTTACTGTCATGCCATCCGTAAGATGCTTTTCTGTGACTGGTGAGTACTCAACCA
AGTCATTCTGAGAATAGTGTATGCGGCGACCGAGTTGCTCTTGCCCGGCGTCAATACGGGATAATACCGC
GCCACATAGCAGAACTTTAAAAGTGCTCATCATTGGAAAACGTTCTTCGGGGCGAAAACTCTCAAGGATC
TTACCGCTGTTGAGATCCAGTTCGATGTAACCCACTCGTGCACCCAACTGATCTTCAGCATCTTTTACTT
TCACCAGCGTTTCTGGGTGAGCAAAAACAGGAAGGCAAAATGCCGCAAAAAAGGGAATAAGGGCGACACG
GAAATGTTGAATACTCATACTCTTCCTTTTTCAATATTATTGAAGCATTTATCAAGGTTATTGTCTCATG
AGCGGATACATATTTGAATGTATTTAGAAAAATAAACAAATAGGGGTTCCGCGCACGAATTGGCCAGCGC
TGCCATTTTTGGGGTGAGGCCGTTCGCGGCCGAGGGGCGCAGCCCCTGGGGGGATGGGAGGCCCGCGTTA
GCGGGCCGGGAGGGTTCGAGAAGGGGGGGCACCCCCCTTCGGCGTGCGCGGTCACGCGCACAGGGCGCAG
CCCTGGTTAAAAACAAGGTTTATAAATATTGGTTTAAAAGCAGGTTAAAAGACAGGTTAGCGGTGGCCGA
AAAACGGGCGGAAACCCTTGCAAATGCTGGATTTTCTGCCTGTGGACAGCCCCTCAAATGTCAATAGGTG
CGCCCCTCATCTGTCAGCACTCTGCCCCTCAAGTGTCAAGGATCGCGCCCCTCATCTGTCAGTAGTCGCG
CCCCTCAAGTGTCAATACCGCAGGGCACTTATCCCCAGGCTTGTCCACATCATCTGTGGGAAACTCGCGT
AAAATCAGGCGTTTTCGCCGATTTGCGAGGCTGGCCAGCTCCACGTCGCCGGCCGAAATCGAGCCTGCCC
CTCATCTGTCAACGCCGCGCCGGGTGAGTCGGCCCCTCAAGTGTCAACGTCCGCCCCTCATCTGTCAGTG
AGGGCCAAGTTTTCCGCGAGGTATCCACAACGCCGGCGGCCGCGGTGTCTCGCACACGGCTTCGACGGCG
TTTCTGGCGCGTTTGCAGGGCCATAGACGGCCGCCAGCCCAGCGGCGAGGGCAACCAGCCCGGTGAGCGT
CGCAAAGGAGATCCTGATCTGACTGATGGGCTGCCTGTATCGAGTGGTGATTTTGTGCCGAGCTGCCGGT
CGGGGAGCTGTTGGCTGGCTGGTGGCAGGATATATTGTGGTGTAAACAAATTGACGCTTAGACAACTTAA
TAACACATTGCGGACGTTTTTAATGTACTGGGGTGGATGCAGTGGGCCCCACTCTGCTTGAAGACAACAG
ACACCAAGCCCGTTATTCTGACAGTTCTGGTGCTCAACACATTTATATTTATCAAGGAGCACATTGTTAC
TCACTGCTAGGAGGGAATCGAACTAGGAATATTGATCAGAGGAACTACGAGAGAGCTGAAGATAACTGCC
CTCTAGCTCTCACTGATCTGGGTCGCATAGTGAGATGCAGCCCACGTGAGTTCAGCAACGGTCTAGCGCT
GGGCTTTTAGGCCCGCATGATCGGGCTTTTGTCGGGTGGTCGACGTGTTCACGATTGGGGAGAGCAACGC
AGCAGTTCCTCTTAGTTTAGTCCCACCTCGCCTGTCCAGCAGAGTTCTGACCGGTTTATAAACTCGCTTG
CTGCATCAGACTTGTGAGACCGCAGCTGGCACGACAGGTTTCCCGACTGGAAAGCGGGCAGTGAGCGCAA
CGCAATTAATGTGAGTTAGCTCACTCATTAGGCACCCCAGGCTTTACACTTTATGCTTCCGGCTCGTATG
TTGTGTGGAATTGTGAGCGGATAACAATTTCACACAGGAAACAGCTATGACCATGATTACGCCAAGCTTG
CATGCCTGCAGGTCGACTCTAGAGGATCCCCGGGTACCGAGCTCGAATTCACTGGCCGTCGTTTTACAAC
GTCGTGACTGGGAAAACCCTGGCGTTACCCAACTTAATCGCCTTGCAGCACATCCCCCTTTCGCCAGCTG
GCGTAATAGCGAAGAGGCCCGCACCGATCGCCCTTCCCAACAGTTGCGCAGCCTGAATGGCGAATGGCGC
CTGATGCGGTATTTTCTCCTTACGCATCTGTGCGGTATTTCACACCGCATATGGTGCACTCTCAGTACAA
TCTGCTCTGATGCCGCATAGTTAAGCCAGCCCCGACACCCGCCAACACCCGCTGACGCGCCCTGACGGGC
TTGTCTGCTCCCGGCATCCGCTTACAGACAAGCTGTGACGGTCTCAGTTTTAGAGCTAGAAATAGCAAGT
TAAAATAAGGCTAGTCCGTTATCAACTTGAAAAAGTGGCACCGAGTCGGTGCTTTTTTTCTAGACCCAGC
TTTCTTGTACAAAGTTGGCATTACGCTTTACTGTGAAGTCTTCAGTC
Features (pLannotate 1.2.2; 17 found; start..end, strand, type, name):
     25..49      +  misc_feature   RB T-DNA repeat: right border repeat from nopaline C58 T-DNA
    161..181     -  CDS            TetR (fragment): tetracycline resistance regulatory protein; tetR
    208..1353    -  CDS            trfA: TRFA_ECOLX - Experimental evidence at protein level: Swiss-Prot protein existence level 1. Also involved in plasmid copy number control, promoting intermolecular coupling of protein bound iterons at oriV, which inhibits replication initiation. From Escherichia coli.
   1689..2277    -  rep_origin     ori: high-copy-number ColE1/pMB1/pBR322/pUC origin of replication
   2448..3308    -  CDS            AmpR: β-lactamase; bla; confers resistance to ampicillin, carbenicillin, and related antibiotics
   3309..3413    -  promoter       AmpR promoter: bla
   3500..4131    -  rep_origin     oriV: incP origin of replication
   4223..4247    +  misc_feature   LB T-DNA repeat: left border repeat from nopaline C58 T-DNA
   4712..4754    +  CDS            lacI (fragment): lac repressor; lacI; The lac repressor binds to the lac operator to inhibit transcription in E. coli. This inhibition can be relieved by adding lactose or isopropyl-β-D-thiogalactopyranoside (IPTG).
   4767..4788    +  protein_bind   CAP binding site: CAP binding activates transcription in the presence of cAMP. E. coli catabolite activator protein
   4803..4833    +  promoter       lac promoter: promoter for the E. coli lac operon
   4841..4857    +  protein_bind   lac operator: The lac repressor binds to the lac operator to inhibit transcription in E. coli. This inhibition can be relieved by adding lactose or isopropyl-β-D-thiogalactopyranoside (IPTG). lac repressor encoded by lacI
   4894..4950    -  misc_feature   MCS: pUC18/19 multiple cloning site
   4947..5104    +  CDS            lacZα (fragment): LacZα fragment of β-galactosidase; lacZ fragment
   5110..5209    -  misc_feature   bom (fragment): basis of mobility region from pBR322
   5297..5372    +  misc_RNA       gRNA scaffold: guide RNA scaffold for the Streptococcus pyogenes CRISPR/Cas9 system
   5384..5405    -  protein_bind   attB2 (fragment): mutant version of attB; recombination site for the Gateway® BP reaction BP Clonase™
