[The description below was written by a language model from this plasmid's Addgene catalogue record and pLannotate feature annotations shown in this document.]
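Description:
EC70206 is a Golden Gate level 1, position 5 module from a CRISPR mutagenesis toolkit developed for barley and wheat. It serves as an acceptor plasmid for cloning protospacers into a Streptococcus pyogenes Cas9 single-guide RNA expression unit. The record gives the backbone as unknown. The 5,437 nt annotated sequence, however, shows features typical of a binary-type level 1 vector: nopaline C58 T-DNA right and left border repeats, an incP oriV with the trfA replication gene for broad-host-range maintenance, and a high-copy ColE1/pUC-type origin for propagation in E. coli. Selection in bacteria is by ampicillin through the bla gene and its native promoter.

According to the catalogue fields, the sgRNA is driven by the TaU6 promoter, a wheat U6 small nuclear RNA promoter of the kind used for RNA polymerase III transcription of guides in cereals. The automated annotation does not mark this promoter as a feature, although there is an unannotated stretch after the left border where it could lie. Further along sits a lac cassette made up of the CAP binding site, lac promoter and operator, a pUC-type multiple cloning site and a lacZα fragment, followed by the S. pyogenes gRNA scaffold. This layout, together with LacZ being listed as the selectable marker, suggests that the lacZα cassette is a blue/white screening placeholder that is replaced when a protospacer is inserted, joining the guide sequence to the scaffold. The record does not state which enzymes or cloning sites are used. Short annotated fragments of TetR, lacI, bom and attB2 appear to be backbone remnants or incidental matches. The completed guide module would presumably be combined with modules at other positions into a higher-level construct for Cas9 editing in cereals.
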