Addgene plasmid #209467: EC70206
Purpose: Cloning protospacers for Cas9 editing
Depositing lab: Wendy Harwood & Cristobal Uauy. Depositing organization: John Innes Centre. Publication: An optimised CRISPR Cas9 and Cas12a mutagenesis toolkit for Barley and Wheat. Lawrenson T, Clarke M, Kirby R, Forner M, Steuernagel B, Brown JKM, Harwood W. Plant Methods. 2024 Aug 13;20(1):123. doi: 10.1186/s13007-024-01234-y. PubMed 39138524.
Backbone
  Vector backbone: Unknown
  Vector type: CRISPR
  Selectable markers: LacZ
Growth in bacteria
  Bacterial resistance: Ampicillin, 100 μg/mL
  Growth temperature: 37°C
  Growth strain: DH5alpha
  Copy number: High Copy
Gene/Insert
  Gene/Insert name: Cas9 sgRNA
  Species: Steptococcus pyogenes
  Promoter: TaU6
  Cloning method: Restriction Enzyme; 5′ cloning site unknown (unknown if destroyed)
Terms and licenses: Academic/Nonprofit Terms; Industry Terms: Not Available to Industry
Depositor comments: GoldeGate level 1 position 5
How to cite: EC70206 was a gift from Wendy Harwood & Cristobal Uauy (Addgene plasmid # 209467 ; http://n2t.net/addgene:209467 ; RRID:Addgene_209467)
